>Addgene plasmid #35449 | pRSII313 | depositor full sequence | sequence record 49262 | pRSII313 sequence 4965 bps
TCGCGCGTTTCGGTGATGACGGTGAAAACCTCTGACACATGCAGCTCCCGGAGACGGTCACAGCTTGTCT
GTAAGCGGATGCCGGGAGCAGACAAGCCCGTCAGGGCGCGTCAGCGGGTGTTGGCGGGTGTCGGGGCTGG
CTTAACTATGCGGCATCAGAGCAGATTGTACTGAGAGTGCACCATAAATTCCCGTTTTAAGAGCTTGGTG
AGCGCTAGGAGTCACTGCCAGGTATCGTTTGAACACGGCATTAGTCAGGGAAGTCATAACACAGTCCTTT
CCCGCAATTTTCTTTTTCTATTACTCTTGGCCTCCTCTAGTACACTCTATATTTTTTTATGCCTCGGTAA
TGATTTTCATTTTTTTTTTTCCACCTAGCGGATGACTCTTTTTTTTTCTTAGCGATTGGCATTATCACAT
AATGAATTATACATTATATAAAGTAATGTGATTTCTTCGAAGAATATACTAAAAAATGAGCAGGCAAGAT
AAACGAAGGCAAAGATGACAGAGCAGAAAGCCCTAGTAAAGCGTATTACAAATGAAACCAAGATTCAGAT
TGCGATCTCTTTAAAGGGTGGTCCCCTAGCGATAGAGCACTCGATCTTCCCAGAAAAAGAGGCAGAAGCA
GTAGCAGAACAGGCCACACAATCGCAAGTGATTAACGTCCACACAGGTATAGGGTTTCTGGACCATATGA
TACATGCTCTGGCCAAGCATTCCGGCTGGTCGCTAATCGTTGAGTGCATTGGTGACTTACACATAGACGA
CCATCACACCACTGAAGACTGCGGGATTGCTCTCGGTCAAGCATTTAAAGAGGCCCTAGGGGCCGTGCGT
GGAGTAAAAAGGTTTGGATCAGGATTTGCGCCTTTGGATGAGGCACTTTCCAGAGCGGTGGTAGATCTTT
CGAACAGGCCGTACGCAGTTGTCGAACTTGGTTTGCAAAGGGAGAAAGTAGGAGATCTCTCTTGCGAGAT
GATCCCGCATTTTCTTGAAAGTTTTGCAGAGGCTAGCAGAATTACCCTCCACGTTGATTGTCTGCGAGGC
AAGAATGATCATCACCGTAGTGAGAGTGCGTTCAAGGCTCTTGCGGTTGCCATAAGAGAAGCCACCTCGC
CCAATGGTACAAACGATGTTCCCTCCACCAAAGGTGTTCTTATGTAGTGACACCGATTATTTAAAGTTGC
AGCATACGATATATATACATGTGTATATATGTATACCTATGAATGTCAGTAAGTATGTATACGAACAGTA
TGATACTGAAGATGACAAGGTAATGCATCATTCTATACGTGTCATTCTGAACGAGGCGCGCTTTCCTTTT
TTCTTTTTGCTTTTTCTTTTTTTTTCTCTTGAACTCGACGGATCTATGCGGTGTGAAATACCGCACAGAT
GCGTAAGGAGAAAATACCGCATCAGGAAATTGTAAGCGTTAATATTTTGTTAAAATTCGCGTTAAATTTT
TGTTAAATCAGCTCATTTTTTAACCAATAGGCCGAAATCGGCAAAATCCCTTATAAATCAAAAGAATAGA
CCGAGATAGGGT
[37 nt withheld, positions 1553-1589]
AAAGAACGTGGACTCCAACGTCAAAGG
[49 nt withheld, positions 1617-1665]
T
[91 nt withheld, positions 1667-1757]
G
[124 nt withheld, positions 1759-1882]
CCATTCGCCATTCAGGCTGCGCAACTGTTGGGAAGGGCGATCGGTGCGGGCCTCTTCGCTATTACGCCAG
CTGGCGAAAGGGGGATGTGCTGCAAGGCGATTAAGTTGGGTAACGCCAGGGTTTTCCCAGTCACGACGTT
GTAAAACGACGGCCAGTGAATTGTAATACGACTCACTATAGGGCGAATTGGAGCTCCACCGCGGTGGCGG
CCGCTCTAGAACTAGTGGATCCCCCGGGCTGCAGGAATTCGATATCAAGCTTATCGATACCGTCGACCTC
GAGGGGGGGCCCGGTACCAGCTTTTGTTCCCTTTAGTGAGGGTTAATTTCGAGCTTGGCGTAATCATGGT
CATAGCTGTTTCCTGTGTGAAATTGTTATCCGCTCACAATTCCACACAACATACGAGCCGGAAGCATAAA
GTGTAAAGCCTGGGGTGCCTAATGAGTGAGCTAACTCACATTAATTGCGTTGCGCTCACTGCCCGCTTTC
CAGTCGGGAAACCTGTCGTGCCAGCTGCATTAATGAATCGGCCAACGCGCGGGGAGAGGCGGTTTGCGTA
TTGGGCGCTCTTCCGCTTCCTCGCTCACTGACTCGCTGCGCTCGGTCGTTCGGCTGCGGCGAGCGGTATC
AGCTCACTCAAAGGCGGTAATACGGTTATCCACAGAATCAGGGGATAACGCAGGAAAGAACATGTGAGCA
AAAGGCCAGCAAAAGGCCAGGAACCGTAAAAAGGCCGCGTTGCTGGCGTTTTTCCATAGGCTCCGCCCCC
CTGACGAGCATCACAAAAATCGACGCTCAAGTCAGAGGTGGCGAAACCCGACAGGACTATAAAGATACCA
GGCGTTTCCCCCTGGAAGCTCCCTCGTGCGCTCTCCTGTTCCGACCCTGCCGCTTACCGGATACCTGTCC
GCCTTTCTCCCTTCGGGAAGCGTGGCGCTTTCTCATAGCTCACGCTGTAGGTATCTCAGTTCGGTGTAGG
TCGTTCGCTCCAAGCTGGGCTGTGTGCACGAACCCCCCGTTCAGCCCGACCGCTGCGCCTTATCCGGTAA
CTATCGTCTTGAGTCCAACCCGGTAAGACACGACTTATCGCCACTGGCAGCAGCCACTGGTAACAGGATT
AGCAGAGCGAGGTATGTAGGCGGTGCTACAGAGTTCTTGAAGTGGTGGCCTAACTACGGCTACACTAGAA
GAACAGTATTTGGTATCTGCGCTCTGCTGAAGCCAGTTACCTTCGGAAAAAGAGTTGGTAGCTCTTGATC
CGGCAAACAAACCACCGCTGGTAGCGGTGGTTTTTTTGTTTGCAAGCAGCAGATTACGCGCAGAAAAAAA
GGATCTCAAGAAGATCCTTTGATCTTTTCTACGGGGTCTGACGCTCAGTGGAACGAAAACTCACGTTAAG
GGATTTTGGTCATGAGATTATCAAAAAGGATCTTCACCTAGATCCTTTTAAATTAAAAATGAAGTTTTAA
ATCAATCTAAAGTATATATGAGTAAACTTGGTCTGACAGTTACCAATGCTTAATCAGTGAGGCACCTATC
TCAGCGATCTGTCTATTTCGTTCATCCATAGTTGCCTGACTCCCCGTCGTGTAGATAACTACGATACGGG
AGGGCTTACCATCTGGCCCCAGTGCTGCAATGATACCGCGAGACCCACGCTCACCGGCTCCAGATTTATC
AGCAATAAACCAGCCAGCCGGAAGGGCCGAGCGCAGAAGTGGTCCTGCAACTTTATCCGCCTCCATCCAG
TCTATTAATTGTTGCCGGGAAGCTAGAGTAAGTAGTTCGCCAGTTAATAGTTTGCGCAACGTTGTTGCCA
TTGCTACAGGCATCGTGGTGTCACGCTCGTCGTTTGGTATGGCTTCATTCAGCTCCGGTTCCCAACGATC
AAGGCGAGTTACATGATCCCCCATGTTGTGCAAAAAAGCGGTTAGCTCCTTCGGTCCTCCGATCGTTGTC
AGAAGTAAGTTGGCCGCAGTGTTATCACTCATGGTTATGGCAGCACTGCATAATTCTCTTACTGTCATGC
CATCCGTAAGATGCTTTTCTGTGACTGGTGAGTACTCAACCAAGTCATTCTGAGAATAGTGTATGCGGCG
ACCGAGTTGCTCTTGCCCGGCGTCAATACGGGATAATACCGCGCCACATAGCAGAACTTTAAAAGTGCTC
ATCATTGGAAAACGTTCTTCGGGGCGAAAACTCTCAAGGATCTTACCGCTGTTGAGATCCAGTTCGATGT
AACCCACTCGTGCACCCAACTGATCTTCAGCATCTTTTACTTTCACCAGCGTTTCTGGGTGAGCAAAAAC
AGGAAGGCAAAATGCCGCAAAAAAGGGAATAAGGGCGACACGGAAATGTTGAATACTCATACTCTTCCTT
TTTCAATATTATTGAAGCATTTATCAGGGTTATTGTCTCATGAGCGGATACATATTTGAATGTATTTAGA
AAAATAAACAAATAGGGGTTCCGCGCACATTTCCCCGAAAAGTGCCACCTGGGTCCTTTTCATCACGTGC
TATAAAAATAATTATAATTTAAATTTTTTAATATAAATATATAAATTAAAAATAGAAAGTAAAAAAAGAA
ATTAAAGAAAAAATAGTTTTTGTTTTCCGAAGATGTAAAAGACTCTAGGGGGATCGCCAACAAATACTAC
CTTTTATCTTGCTCTTCCTGCTCTCAGGTATTAATGCCGAATTGTTTCATCTTGTCTGTGTAGAAGACCA
CACACGAAAATCCTGTGATTTTACATTTTACTTATCGTTAATCGAATGTATATCTATTTAATCTGCTTTT
CTTGTCTAATAAATATATATGTAAAGTACGCTTTTTGTTGAAATTTTTTAAACCTTTGTTTATTTTTTTT
TCTTCATTCCGTAACTCTTCTACCTTCTTTATTTACTTTCTAAAATCCAAATACAAAACATAAAAATAAA
TAAACACAGAGTAAATTCCCAAATTATTCCATCATTAAAAGATACGAGGCGCGTGTAAGTTACAGGCAAG
CGATCCGTCTAAGAAACCATTATTATCATGACATTAACCTATAAAAATAGGCGTATCACGAGGCCCTTTC
GTC
Features (pLannotate 1.2.2; 19 found; start..end, strand, type, name):
    137..186     +  misc_feature   bom (fragment): basis of mobility region from pBR322
    187..267     -  CDS            MRM1 (fragment): MRM1_YEAST - Also known as PET56 From Saccharomyces cerevisiae (strain ATCC 204508 / S288c) (Baker's yeast).
    317..504     +  promoter       HIS3 promoter: S. cerevisiae HIS3
    505..1164    +  CDS            HIS3: HIS7_YEAST - Experimental evidence at protein level: Swiss-Prot protein existence level 1. From Saccharomyces cerevisiae (strain ATCC 204508 / S288c) (Baker's yeast).
   1375..1426    +  misc_feature   bom (fragment): basis of mobility region from pBR322
   1454..1882    -  rep_origin     f1 ori (sequence partly withheld): f1 bacteriophage origin of replication; arrow indicates direction of (+) strand synthesis
   1886..2043    -  CDS            lacZα (fragment): LacZα fragment of β-galactosidase; lacZ fragment
   2046..2064    +  promoter       T7 promoter: promoter for bacteriophage T7 RNA polymerase
   2073..2180    +  misc_feature   MCS: pBluescript multiple cloning site
   2192..2210    -  promoter       T3 promoter: promoter for bacteriophage T3 RNA polymerase
   2255..2271    -  protein_bind   lac operator: The lac repressor binds to the lac operator to inhibit transcription in E. coli. This inhibition can be relieved by adding lactose or isopropyl-β-D-thiogalactopyranoside (IPTG). lac repressor encoded by lacI
   2279..2309    -  promoter       lac promoter: promoter for the E. coli lac operon
   2324..2345    -  protein_bind   CAP binding site: CAP binding activates transcription in the presence of cAMP. E. coli catabolite activator protein
   2358..2450    -  CDS            lacI (fragment): lac repressor; lacI; The lac repressor binds to the lac operator to inhibit transcription in E. coli. This inhibition can be relieved by adding lactose or isopropyl-β-D-thiogalactopyranoside (IPTG).
   2633..3221    -  rep_origin     ori: high-copy-number ColE1/pMB1/pBR322/pUC origin of replication
   3392..4252    -  CDS            AmpR: β-lactamase; bla; confers resistance to ampicillin, carbenicillin, and related antibiotics
   4253..4357    -  promoter       AmpR promoter: bla
   4394..4897    +  misc_feature   CEN/ARS: S. cerevisiae CEN6 centromere fused to an autonomously replicating sequence
   4965..35      +  CDS            rop (fragment) (across the origin): Rop protein, which maintains plasmids at low copy number; rop
