[The description below was written by a language model from this plasmid's Addgene catalogue record and pLannotate feature annotations shown in this document.]
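Description:
pRSII313 is an empty yeast centromere shuttle vector of 4,965 bp, a redesigned member of the pRS31x series built for genetic manipulation of Saccharomyces cerevisiae. In E. coli it replicates from a high-copy ColE1/pUC-type origin and is selected through the AmpR β-lactamase gene driven by its own promoter. In yeast it is maintained by a CEN/ARS element (the CEN6 centromere fused to an autonomously replicating sequence), which gives stable, low-copy segregation, and it is selected through the HIS3 auxotrophic marker expressed from its native promoter. An f1 origin is also present, allowing single-stranded DNA production with helper phage.

The cloning region is the pBluescript-type multiple cloning site, flanked by T7 and T3 promoters and embedded in a lacZα fragment downstream of the lac promoter, operator and CAP binding site. This arrangement is normally used for blue/white screening of inserts in suitable E. coli hosts. The vector carries no yeast promoter for insert expression, so cloned genes must bring their own regulatory sequences.

Two changes distinguish pRSII313 from the original pRS313. The CEN sequence, which was oriented opposite to that of the other pRS CEN plasmids, has been reversed to match them. HIS3 has also been silently recoded to remove HindIII, KpnI and PstI sites without changing the His3 protein, which presumably makes those enzymes more useful for cloning. The short bom, rop, lacI and MRM1 (PET56) fragments in the annotation appear to be remnants of the parental backbone and of the genomic region flanking HIS3 rather than functional elements. The vector is suited to low-copy expression and complementation studies in his3 yeast strains.
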