Addgene plasmid #35449: pRSII313
Purpose: (Empty Backbone)
Depositing lab: Steven Haase. Depositing organization: Duke University. Publication: New and Redesigned pRS Plasmid Shuttle Vectors for Genetic Manipulation of Saccharomycescerevisiae. Chee MK, Haase SB. G3 (Bethesda). 2012 May;2(5):515-26. Epub 2012 May 1. 10.1534/g3.111.001917 PubMed 22670222.
Backbone
  Vector backbone: pRS31x
  Backbone manufacturer: Stratagene
  Backbone size (bp): 4965
  Modifications to backbone: The opposite orientation of CEN (centromere) sequence in original pRS313 compared with the other pRS CEN plasmids has been reversed in pRSII313.
  Vector type: Yeast centromere vector
  Promoter: None
  Selectable markers: HIS3
Growth in bacteria
  Bacterial resistance: Ampicillin, 100 μg/mL
  Growth temperature: 37°C
  Growth strain: DH5alpha
  Copy number: High Copy
Gene/Insert
  Cloning method: Restriction Enzyme
  Sequencing primers: 5′ M13 Forward, T7; 3′ M13 Reverse
Resource information
  A portion of this plasmid was derived from a plasmid made by: Daniel J. Lew, Duke University Medical Center
Terms and licenses: Academic/Nonprofit Terms; Industry Terms: Not Available to Industry
Depositor comments: HIS3 has been modified to remove HindIII, KpnI, and PstI sites without altering the amino acid sequence of the His3 protein.
How to cite: pRSII313 was a gift from Steven Haase (Addgene plasmid # 35449 ; http://n2t.net/addgene:35449 ; RRID:Addgene_35449)
