>Addgene plasmid #35449 | pRSII313 | addgene partial sequence | sequence record 53730 | M13_pUC_fwd
ATTGGAGCTCCACCGCGGTGGCGGCCGCTCTAGAACTAGTGGATCCCCCGGGCTGCAGGAATTCGATATC
AAGCTTATCGATACCGTCGACCTCGAGGGGGGGCCCGGTACCAGCTTTTGTTCCCTTTAGTGAGGGTTAA
TTTCGAGCTTGGCGTAATCATGGTCATAGCTGTTTCCTGTGTGAAATTGTTATCCGCTCACAATTCCACA
CAACATACGAGCCGGAAGCATAAAGTGTAAAGCCTGGGGTGCCTAATGAGTGAGCTAACTCACATTAATT
GCGTTGCGCTCACTGCCCGCTTTCCAGTCGGGAAACCTGTCGTGCCAGCTGCATTAATGAATCGGCCAAC
GCGCGGGGAGAGGCGGTTTGCGTATTGGGCGCTCTTCCGCTTCCTCGCTCACTGACTCGCTGCGCTCGGT
CGTTCGGCTGCGGCGAGCGGTATCAGCTCACTCAAAGGCGGTAATACGGTTATCCACAGAATCAGGGGAT
AACGCAGGAAAGAACATGTGAGCAAAAGGCCAGCAAAAGGCCAGGAACCGTAAAAAGGCCGCGTTGCTGG
CGTTTTTCCATAGGCTCCGCCCCCCTGACGAGCATCACAAAAATCGACGCTCAAGTCAGAGGTGGCGAAA
CCCGACAGGACTATAAAGATACCAGGCGTTTCCCCCTGGAAGCTCCCTCGTGCGCTCTCCTGTTCCGACC
CTGCCGCTTACCGGATACCTGTCCGCCTT
