>Addgene plasmid #35449 | pRSII313 | addgene partial sequence | sequence record 54085 | pRSII-F1 5'-CGGCATCAGAGCAGATTGTAC-3'
AGAGCTTGGTGAGCGCTAGGAGTCACTGCCAGGTATCGTTTGAACACGGCATTAGTCAGGGAAGTCATAA
CACAGTCCTTTCCCGCAATTTTCTTTTTCTATTACTCTTGGCCTCCTCTAGTACACTCTATATTTTTTTA
TGCCTCGGTAATGATTTTCATTTTTTTTTTTCCACCTAGCGGATGACTCTTTTTTTTTCTTAGCGATTGG
CATTATCACATAATGAATTATACATTATATAAAGTAATGTGATTTCTTCGAAGAATATACTAAAAAATGA
GCAGGCAAGATAAACGAAGGCAAAGATGACAGAGCAGAAAGCCCTAGTAAAGCGTATTACAAATGAAACC
AAGATTCAGATTGCGATCTCTTTAAAGGGTGGTCCCCTAGCGATAGAGCACTCGATCTTCCCAGAAAAAG
AGGCAGAAGCAGTAGCAGAACAGGCCACACAATCGCAAGTGATTAACGTCCACACAGGTATAGGGTTTCT
GGACCATATGATACATGCTCTGGCCAAGCATTCCGGCTGGTCGCTAATCGTTGAGTGCATTGGTGACTTA
CACATAGACGACCATCACACCACTGAAGACTGCGGGATTGCTCTCGGTCAAGCATTTAAAGAGGCCCTAG
GGGCCGTGCGTGGAGTAAAAAGGTTTGGATCAGGATTTGCGCCTTTGGATGAGGCACTTTCCAGAGCGGT
GGTAGATCTTTCGAACAGGCCGTACGCAGTTGTCGAACTTGGTTTGCAAAGGGAGAAAGTAGGAGATCTC
TCTTGCGAGATGATCCCGCATTTTCTTGAA
