>Addgene plasmid #35449 | pRSII313 | addgene partial sequence | sequence record 54086 | pGEX3
AGGGCCTCGTGATACGCCTATTTTTATAGGTTAATGTCATGATAATAATGGTTTCTTAGACGGATCGCTT
GCCTGTAACTTACACGCGCCTCGTATCTTTTAATGATGGAATAATTTGGGAATTTACTCTGTGTTTATTT
ATTTTTATGTTTTGTATTTGGATTTTAGAAAGTAAATAAAGAAGGTAGAAGAGTTACGGAATGAAGAAAA
AAAAATAAACAAAGGTTTAAAAAATTTCAACAAAAAGCGTACTTTACATATATATTTATTAGACAAGAAA
AGCAGATTAAATAGATATACATTCGATTAACGATAAGTAAAATGTAAAATCACAGGATTTTCGTGTGTGG
TCTTCTACACAGACAAGATGAAACAATTCGGCATTAATACCTGAGAGCAGGAAGAGCAAGATAAAAGGTA
GTATTTGTTGGCGATCCCCCTAGAGTCTTTTACATCTTCGGAAAACAAAAACTATTTTTTCTTTAATTTC
TTTTTTTACTTTCTATTTTTAATTTATATATTTATATTAAAAAATTTAAATTATAATTATTTTTATAGCA
CGTGATGAAAAGGACCCAGGTGGCACTTTTCGGGGAAATGTGCGCGGAACCCCTATTTGTTTATTTTTCT
AAATACATTCAAATATGTATCCGCTCATGAGACAATAACCCTGATAAATGCTTCAATAATATTGAAAAAG
GAAGAGTATGAGTATTCAACATTTCCGTGTCGCCCTTATTCCCTTTTTTGCGGCATTTTGC
